>Addgene plasmid #121963 | pCAG-MCP-VP64-2AmScarlet | depositor full sequence | sequence record 232190 | pCAG-MCP-VP64-2AmScarlet sequence 5800 bps
ACGCGTTGACATTGATTATTGACTAGTTATTAATAGTAATCAATTACGGGGTCATTAGTTCATAGCCCAT
ATATGGAGTTCCGCGTTACATAACTTACGGTAAATGGCCCGCCTGGCTGACCGCCCAACGACCCCCGCCC
ATTGACGTCAATAATGACGTATGTTCCCATAGTAACGCCAATAGGGACTTTCCATTGACGTCAATGGGTG
GACTATTTACGGTAAACTGCCCACTTGGCAGTACATCAAGTGTATCATATGCCAAGTACGCCCCCTATTG
ACGTCAATGACGGTAAATGGCCCGCCTGGCATTATGCCCAGTACATGACCTTATGGGACTTTCCTACTTG
GCAGTACATCTACGTATTAGTCATCGCTATTACCATGGGTCGAGGTGAGCCCCACGTTCTGCTTCACTCT
CCCCATCTCCCCCCCCTCCCCACCCCCAATTTTGTATTTATTTATTTTTTAATTATTTTGTGCAGCGATG
GGGGCGGGGGGGGGGGGGGCGCGCGCCAGGCGGGGCGGGGCGGGGCGAGGGGCGGGGCGGGGCGAGGCGG
AGAGGTGCGGCGGCAGCCAATCAGAGCGGCGCGCTCCGAAAGTTTCCTTTTATGGCGAGGCGGCGGCGGC
GGCGGCCCTATAAAAAGCGAAGCGCGCGGCGGGCGGGAGTCGCTGCGTTGCCTTCGCCCCGTGCCCCGCT
CCGCGCCGCCTCGCGCCGCCCGCCCCGGCTCTGACTGACCGCGTTACTCCCACAGGTGAGCGGGCGGGAC
GGCCCTTCTCCTCCGGGCTGTAATTAGCGCTTGGTTTAATGACGGCTCGTTTCTTTTCTGTGGCTGCGTG
AAAGCCTTAAAGGGCTCCGGGAGGGCCCTTTGTGCGGGGGGGAGCGGCTCGGGGGGTGCGTGCGTGTGTG
TGTGCGTGGGGAGCGCCGCGTGCGGCCCGCGCTGCCCGGCGGCTGTGAGCGCTGCGGGCGCGGCGCGGGG
CTTTGTGCGCTCCGCGTGTGCGCGAGGGGAGCGCGGCCGGGGGCGGTGCCCCGCGGTGCGGGGGGGCTGC
GAGGGGAACAAAGGCTGCGTGCGGGGTGTGTGCGTGGGGGGGTGAGCAGGGGGTGTGGGCGCGGCGGTCG
GGCTGTAACCCCCCCCTGCACCCCCCTCCCCGAGTTGCTGAGCACGGCCCGGCTTCGGGTGCGGGGCTCC
GTACGGGGCGTGGCGCGGGGCTCGCCGTGCCGGGCGGGGGGTGGCGGCAGGTGGGGGTGCCGGGCGGGGC
GGGGCCGCCTCGGGCCGGGGAGGGCTCGGGGGAGGGGCGCGGCGGCCCCCGGAGCGCCGGCGGCTGTCGA
GGCGCGGCGAGCCGCAGCCATTGCCTTTTATGGTAATCGTGCGAGAGGGCGCAGGGACTTCCTTTGTCCC
AAATCTGTGCGGAGCCGAAATCTGGGAGGCGCCGCCGCACCCCCTCTAGCGGGCGCGGGGCGAAGCGGTG
CGGCGCCGGCAGGAAGGAAATGGGCGGGGAGGGCCTTCGTGCGTCGCCGCGCCGCCGTCCCCTTCTCCAT
CTCCAGCCTCGGGGCTGTCCGCAGGGGGACGGCTGCCTTCGGGGGGGACGGGGCAGGGCGGGGTTCGGCT
TCTGGCGTGTGACCGGCGGCTCTAGTGCCTCTGCTAACCATGTTCATGCCTTCTTCTTTTTCCTACAGCT
CCTGGGCAACGTGCTGGTTATTGTGCTGTCTCATCATTTTGGCAAAGCTAGTGAATTCTAATACGACTCA
CTATAGGCCGCCACCATGCCCAAGAAGAAGAGGAAGGTTCCCGGGATGGCTTCAAACTTTACTCAGTTCG
TGCTCGTGGACAATGGTGGGACAGGGGATGTGACAGTGGCTCCTTCTAATTTCGCTAATGGGGTGGCAGA
GTGGATCAGCTCCAACTCACGGAGCCAGGCCTACAAGGTGACATGCAGCGTCAGGCAGTCTAGTGCCCAG
AAGAGAAAGTATACCATCAAGGTGGAGGTCCCCAAAGTGGCTACCCAGACAGTGGGCGGAGTCGAACTGC
CTGTCGCCGCTTGGAGGTCCTACCTGAACATGGAGCTCACTATCCCAATTTTCGCTACCAATTCTGACTG
TGAACTCATCGTGAAGGCAATGCAGGGGCTCCTCAAAGACGGTAATCCTATCCCTTCCGCCATCGCCGCT
AACTCAGGTATCTACAGCGCTGGAGGAGGAGGAAGCGGAGGAGGAGGTAGCGGACCTAAGAAAAAGAGGA
AGGTGGCGGCCGCTCTTAAGGACGCATTGGACGATTTTGATCTGGATATGCTGGGAAGTGACGCCCTCGA
TGATTTTGACCTTGACATGCTTGGTTCGGATGCCCTTGATGACTTTGACCTCGACATGCTCGGCAGTGAC
GCCCTTGATGATTTCGACCTGGACATGCTGCCAAAGAAGAAGAGGAAAGTCGGATCCAGGTCCGGCGGCG
GAGAGGGCAGAGGAAGTCTTCTAACATGCGGTGACGTGGAGGAGAATCCCGGCCCAATGGTGAGCAAGGG
CGAGCGCGTGATCAAGGAGTTCATGCGCTTCAAGGTGCACATGGAGGGCAGCATGAACGGCCACGAGTTC
GAGATCGAGGGCGAGGGCGAGGGCCGCCCCTACGAGGGCACCCAGACCGCCAAGCTGAAGGTGACCAAGG
GCGGCCCCCTGCCCTTCAGCTGGGACATCCTGAGCCCCCAGTTCATGTACGGCAGCCGCGCCTTCACCAA
GCACCCCGCCGACATCCCCGACTACTACAAGCAGAGCTTCCCCGAGGGCTTCAAGTGGGAGCGCGTGATG
AACTTCGAGGACGGCGGCGCCGTGACCGTGACCCAGGACACCAGCCTGGAGGACGGCACCCTGATCTACA
AGGTGAAGCTGCGCGGCACCAACTTCCCCCCCGACGGCCCCGTGATGCAGAAGAAGACCATGGGCTGGGA
GGCCAGCACCGAGCGCCTGTACCCCGAGGACGGCGTGCTGAAGGGCGACATCAAGATGGCCCTGCGCCTG
AAGGACGGCGGCCGCTACCTGGCCGACTTCAAGACCACCTACAAGGCCAAGAAGCCCGTGCAGATGCCCG
GCGCCTACAACGTGGACCGCAAGCTGGACATCACCAGCCACAACGAGGACTACACCGTGGTGGAGCAGTA
CGAGCGCAGCGAGGGCCGCCACAGCACCGGCGGCATGGACGAGCTGTACAAGTAACTGCAGCGCGGGGAT
CTCATGCTGGAGTTCTTCGCCCACCCCAACTTGTTTATTGCAGCTTATAATGGTTACAAATAAAGCAATA
GCATCACAAATTTCACAAATAAAGCATTTTTTTCACTGCATTCTAGTTGTGGTTTGTCCAAACTCATCAA
TGTATCTTATTAATTAACGTCGACCTCTAGCTAGAGCTTGGCGTAATCATGGTCATAGCTGTTTCCTGTG
TGAAATTGTTATCCGCTCACAATTCCACACAACATACGAGCCGGAAGCATAAAGTGTAAAGCCTAGGGTG
CCTAATGAGTGAGCTAACTCACATTAATTGCGTTGCGCTCACTGCCCGCTTTCCAGTCGGGAAACCTGTC
GTGCCAGCTGCATTAATGAATCGGCCAACGCGCGGGGAGAGGCGGTTTGCGTATTGGGCGCTCTTCCGCT
TCCTCGCTCACTGACTCGCTGCGCTCGGTCGTTCGGCTGCGGCGAGCGGTATCAGCTCACTCAAAGGCGG
TAATACGGTTATCCACAGAATCAGGGGATAACGCAGGAAAGAACATGTGAGCAAAAGGCCAGCAAAAGGC
CAGGAACCGTAAAAAGGCCGCGTTGCTGGCGTTTTTCCATAGGCTCCGCCCCCCTGACGAGCATCACAAA
AATCGACGCTCAAGTCAGAGGTGGCGAAACCCGACAGGACTATAAAGATACCAGGCGTTTCCCCCTGGAA
GCTCCCTCGTGCGCTCTCCTGTTCCGACCCTGCCGCTTACCGGATACCTGTCCGCCTTTCTCCCTTCGGG
AAGCGTGGCGCTTTCTCATAGCTCACGCTGTAGGTATCTCAGTTCGGTGTAGGTCGTTCGCTCCAAGCTG
GGCTGTGTGCACGAACCCCCCGTTCAGCCCGACCGCTGCGCCTTATCCGGTAACTATCGTCTTGAGTCCA
ACCCGGTAAGACACGACTTATCGCCACTGGCAGCAGCCACTGGTAACAGGATTAGCAGAGCGAGGTATGT
AGGCGGTGCTACAGAGTTCTTGAAGTGGTGGCCTAACTACGGCTACACTAGAAGAACAGTATTTGGTATC
TGCGCTCTGCTGAAGCCAGTTACCTTCGGAAAAAGAGTTGGTAGCTCTTGATCCGGCAAACAAACCACCG
CTGGTAGCGGTGGTTTTTTTGTTTGCAAGCAGCAGATTACGCGCAGAAAAAAAGGATCTCAAGAAGATCC
TTTGATCTTTTCTACGGGGTCTGACGCTCAGTGGAACGAAAACTCACGTTAAGGGATTTTGGTCATGAGA
TTATCAAAAAGGATCTTCACCTAGATCCTTTTAAATTAAAAATGAAGTTTTAAATCAATCTAAAGTATAT
ATGAGTAAACTTGGTCTGACAGTTACCAATGCTTAATCAGTGAGGCACCTATCTCAGCGATCTGTCTATT
TCGTTCATCCATAGTTGCCTGACTCCCCGTCGTGTAGATAACTACGATACGGGAGGGCTTACCATCTGGC
CCCAGTGCTGCAATGATACCGCGAGACCCACGCTCACCGGCTCCAGATTTATCAGCAATAAACCAGCCAG
CCGGAAGGGCCGAGCGCAGAAGTGGTCCTGCAACTTTATCCGCCTCCATCCAGTCTATTAATTGTTGCCG
GGAAGCTAGAGTAAGTAGTTCGCCAGTTAATAGTTTGCGCAACGTTGTTGCCATTGCTACAGGCATCGTG
GTGTCACGCTCGTCGTTTGGTATGGCTTCATTCAGCTCCGGTTCCCAACGATCAAGGCGAGTTACATGAT
CCCCCATGTTGTGCAAAAAAGCGGTTAGCTCCTTCGGTCCTCCGATCGTTGTCAGAAGTAAGTTGGCCGC
AGTGTTATCACTCATGGTTATGGCAGCACTGCATAATTCTCTTACTGTCATGCCATCCGTAAGATGCTTT
TCTGTGACTGGTGAGTACTCAACCAAGTCATTCTGAGAATAGTGTATGCGGCGACCGAGTTGCTCTTGCC
CGGCGTCAATACGGGATAATACCGCGCCACATAGCAGAACTTTAAAAGTGCTCATCATTGGAAAACGTTC
TTCGGGGCGAAAACTCTCAAGGATCTTACCGCTGTTGAGATCCAGTTCGATGTAACCCACTCGTGCACCC
AACTGATCTTCAGCATCTTTTACTTTCACCAGCGTTTCTGGGTGAGCAAAAACAGGAAGGCAAAATGCCG
CAAAAAAGGGAATAAGGGCGACACGGAAATGTTGAATACTCATACTCTTCCTTTTTCAATATTATTGAAG
CATTTATCAGGGTTATTGTCTCATGAGCGGATACATATTTGAATGTATTTAGAAAAATAAACAAATAGGG
GTTCCGCGCACATTTCCCCGAAAAGTGCCACCTGACGTCGACGGATCGGGAGATCGATCTCCCGATCCCC
TAGGGTCGACTCTCAGTACAATCTGCTCTGATGCCGCATAGTTAAGCCAGTATCTGCTCCCTGCTTGTGT
GTTGGAGGTCGCTGAGTAGTGCGCGAGCAAAATTTAAGCTACAACAAGGCAAGGCTTGACCGACAATTGC
ATGAAGAATCTGCTTAGGGTTAGGCGTTTTGCGCTGCTTCGCGATGTACGGGCCAGATAT
Features (pLannotate 1.2.2; 16 found; start..end, strand, type, name):
      8..387     +  enhancer       CMV enhancer: human cytomegalovirus immediate early enhancer
    390..665     +  promoter       chicken β-actin promoter: No description available
    666..1678    +  intron         chimeric intron: chimera between introns from chicken β-actin and rabbit β-globin
   1739..1757    +  promoter       T7 promoter: promoter for bacteriophage T7 RNA polymerase
   1796..2185    +  CDS            CAPSD_BPMS2: Experimental evidence at protein level: Swiss-Prot protein existence level 1. Acts as a translational repressor of viral replicase synthesis late in infection. This latter function is the result of capsid protein interaction with an RNA hairpin which contains the replicase ribosome-binding site. From Escherichia phage MS2 (Bacteriophage MS2).
   2381..2397    +  CDS            VP96 (fragment): 6 tandem repeats of the minimal activation domain of herpes simplex virus VP16 (Cheng et al., 2013)
   2507..3202    +  CDS            mScarlet: mScarlet is a basic (constitutively fluorescent) red fluorescent protein published in 2016, derived from synthetic construct. It has moderate acid sensitivity.
   3248..3369    +  polyA_signal   SV40 poly(A) signal: SV40 polyadenylation signal
   3436..3452    -  protein_bind   lac operator: The lac repressor binds to the lac operator to inhibit transcription in E. coli. This inhibition can be relieved by adding lactose or isopropyl-β-D-thiogalactopyranoside (IPTG). lac repressor encoded by lacI
   3460..3490    -  promoter       lac promoter: promoter for the E. coli lac operon
   3505..3526    -  protein_bind   CAP binding site: CAP binding activates transcription in the presence of cAMP. E. coli catabolite activator protein
   3539..3631    -  CDS            lacI (fragment): lac repressor; lacI; The lac repressor binds to the lac operator to inhibit transcription in E. coli. This inhibition can be relieved by adding lactose or isopropyl-β-D-thiogalactopyranoside (IPTG).
   3814..4402    -  rep_origin     ori: high-copy-number ColE1/pMB1/pBR322/pUC origin of replication
   4573..5433    -  CDS            AmpR: β-lactamase; bla; confers resistance to ampicillin, carbenicillin, and related antibiotics
   5434..5538    -  promoter       AmpR promoter: bla
   5609..5653    -  misc_feature   bom (fragment): basis of mobility region from pBR322
