[The description below was written by a language model from this plasmid's Addgene catalogue record and pLannotate feature annotations shown in this document.]
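Description:
pCAG-MCP-VP64-2AmScarlet is a 5.8 kb mammalian expression plasmid built on the pCAG-2AmScarlet backbone that supplies a transcriptional activation module for RNA-guided gene regulation. It is propagated in E. coli as a high-copy plasmid through a ColE1/pUC-type origin and is selected with ampicillin via the β-lactamase gene and its native promoter. Remnants of lac regulatory sequences (lac promoter, operator, CAP site and a lacI fragment) and a bom fragment are carried over from the cloning backbone and have no evident role in the payload. No mammalian selection marker is annotated.

Expression is driven by the composite CAG promoter, made up of the CMV immediate-early enhancer, the chicken β-actin promoter and a chimeric β-actin/β-globin intron, which gives strong constitutive transcription in many mammalian cell types. A T7 promoter sits just upstream of the coding region. The open reading frame begins with the bacteriophage MS2 coat protein (MCP), which binds MS2 RNA hairpins, fused to the synthetic VP64 activator, composed of tandem copies of the minimal herpes simplex virus VP16 activation domain. The automated annotation detects only a short VP16-repeat fragment in this region. According to the construct name, a 2A self-cleaving peptide, not annotated in the table, links this fusion to the red fluorescent protein mScarlet, so that transfected cells can be identified by fluorescence while the activator is released as a separate protein. An SV40 polyadenylation signal terminates the transcript. The module is meant to be recruited by MS2 hairpins, presumably placed in a guide RNA scaffold, bringing VP64 to a targeted locus. The associated work concerns adapting CRISPR-Cas12b for mammalian genome engineering.
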