Addgene plasmid #121963: pCAG-MCP-VP64-2AmScarlet
Purpose: Mammalian expression, Transcription regulation module
Depositing lab: Wei Li. Depositing organization: Institute of Zoology, Chinese Academy of Sciences. Publication: Repurposing CRISPR-Cas12b for mammalian genome engineering. Teng F, Cui T, Feng G, Guo L, Xu K, Gao Q, Li T, Li J, Zhou Q, Li W. Cell Discov. 2018 Nov 27;4:63. doi: 10.1038/s41421-018-0069-3. eCollection 2018. PubMed 30510770.
Backbone
  Vector backbone: pCAG-2AmScarlet
  Vector type: Mammalian Expression
Growth in bacteria
  Bacterial resistance: Ampicillin, 100 μg/mL
  Growth temperature: 37°C
  Growth strain: DH5alpha
  Copy number: High Copy
Gene/Insert
  Gene/Insert name: VP64 module fused with MCP, recruited by MS2 hairpin
  Species: Synthetic
  Cloning method: Ligation Independent Cloning
Terms and licenses: Academic/Nonprofit Terms; Industry Terms: Not Available to Industry
How to cite: pCAG-MCP-VP64-2AmScarlet was a gift from Wei Li (Addgene plasmid # 121963 ; http://n2t.net/addgene:121963 ; RRID:Addgene_121963)
