>Addgene plasmid #121963 | pCAG-MCP-VP64-2AmScarlet | addgene partial sequence | sequence record 235385 | Addgene Partial NGS Result
GACAATTGCATGAAGAATCTGCTTAGGGTTAGGCGTTTTGCGCTGCTTCGCGATGTACGGGCCAGATATA
CGCGTTGACATTGATTATTGACTAGTTATTAATAGTAATCAATTACGGGGTCATTAGTTCATAGCCCATA
TATGGAGTTCCGCGTTACATAACTTACGGTAAATGGCCCGCCTGGCTGACCGCCCAACGACCCCCGCCCA
TTGACGTCAATAATGACGTATGTTCCCATAGTAACGCCAATAGGGACTTTCCATTGACGTCAATGGGTGG
AGTATTTACGGTAAACTGCCCACTTGGCAGTACATCAAGTGTATCATATGCCAAGTACGCCCCCTATTGA
CGTCAATGACGGTAAATGGCCCGCCTGGCATTATGCCCAGTACATGACCTTATGGGACTTTCCTACTTGG
CAGTACATCTACGTATTAGTCATCGCTATTACCATGGTCGAGGTGAGCCCCACGTTCTGCTTCACTCTCC
CCATCTCCCCCCCCTCCCCACCCCCAATTTTGTATTTATTTATTTTTTAATTATTTTGTGCAGCGATGGG
GGCGGGGGGGGGGGGGGAGAGGTGCGGCGGCAGCCAATCAGAGCGGCGCGCTCCGAAAGTTTCCTTTTAT
GGCGAGGCGGCGGCGGCGGCGGCCCTATAAAAAGCGAAGCGCGCGGCGGGCGGGAGTCGCTGCGCGCTGC
CTTCGCCCCGTGCCCCGCTCCGCCGCCGCCTCGCGCCGCCCGCCCCGGCTCTGACTGACCGCGTTACTCC
CACAGGTGAGCGGGCGGGACGGCCCTTCTCCTCCGGGCTGTAATTAGCGCTTGGTTTAATGACGGCTTGT
TTCTTTTCTGTGGCTGCGTGAAAGCCTTGAGGGGCTCCGGGAGGGCCCTTTGTGCGGGGGGAGCGGCTCG
GGGGGTGCGTGCGTGTGTGTGTGCGTGGGGAGCGCCGCGTGCGGCTCCGCGCTGCCCGGCGGCTGTGAGC
GCTGCGGGCGCGGCGCGGGGCTTTGTGCGCTCCGCAGTGTGCGCGAGGGGAGCGCGGCCGGGGGCGGTGC
CCCGCGGTGCGGGGGGGGCTGCGAGGGGAACAAAGGCTGCGTGCGGGGTGTGTGCGTGGGGGGGTGAGCA
GGGGGTGTGGGCGCGTCGGTCGGGCTGCAACCCCCCCTGCACCCCCCTCCCCGAGTTGCTGAGCACGGCC
CGGCTTCGGGTGCGGGGCTCCGTACGGGGCGTGGCGCGGGGCTCGCCGTGCCGGGCGGGGGGTGGCGGCA
GGTGGGGGTGCCGGGCGGGGCGGGGCCGCCTCGGGCCGGGGAGGGCTCGGGGGAGGGGCGCGGCGGCCCC
CGGAGCGCCGGCGGCTGTCGAGGCGCGGCGAGCCGCAGCCATTGCCTTTTATGGTAATCGTGCGAGAGGG
CGCAGGGACTTCCTTTGTCCCAAATCTGTGCGGAGCCGAAATCTGGGAGGCGCCGCCGCACCCCCTCTAG
CGGGCGCGGGGCGAAGCGGTGCGGCGCCGGCAGGAAGGAAATGGGCGGGGAGGGCCTTCGTGCGTCGCCG
CGCCGCCGTCCCCTTCTCCCTCTCCAGCCTCGGGGCTGTCCGCGGGGGGACGGCTGCCTTCGGGGGGGAC
GGGGCAGGGCGGGGTTCGGCTTCTGGCGTGTGACCGGCGGCTCTAGCGCCTCTGCTAACCATGTTCATGC
CTTCTTCTTTTTCCTACAGCTCCTGGGCAACGTGCTGGTTATTGTGCTGTCTCATCATTTTGGCAAAGCT
AGTGAATTCTAATACGACTCACTATAGGCCGCCACCATGCCCAAGAAGAAGAGGAAGGTTCCCGGGATGG
CTTCAAACTTTACTCAGTTCGTGCTCGTGGACAATGGTGGGACAGGGGATGTGACAGTGGCTCCTTCTAA
TTTCGCTAATGGGGTGGCAGAGTGGATCAGCTCCAACTCACGGAGCCAGGCCTACAAGGTGACATGCAGC
GTCAGGCAGTCTAGTGCCCAGAAGAGAAAGTATACCATCAAGGTGGAGGTCCCCAAAGTGGCTACCCAGA
CAGTGGGCGGAGTCGAACTGCCTGTCGCCGCTTGGAGGTCCTACCTGAACATGGAGCTCACTATCCCAAT
TTTCGCTACCAATTCTGACTGTGAACTCATCGTGAAGGCAATGCAGGGGCTCCTCAAAGACGGTAATCCT
ATCCCTTCCGCCATCGCCGCTAACTCAGGTATCTACAGCGCTGGAGGAGGAGGAAGCGGAGGAGGAGGTA
GCGGACCTAAGAAAAAGAGGAAGGTGGCGGCCGCTCTTAAGGACGCATTGGACGATTTTGATCTGGATAT
GCTGGGAAGTGACGCCCTCGATGATTTTGACCTTGACATGCTTGGTTCGGATGCCCTTGATGACTTTGAC
CTCGACATGCTCGGCAGTGACGCCCTTGATGATTTCGACCTGGACATGCTGCCAAAGAAGAAGAGGAAAG
TCGGATCCAGGTCCGGCGGCGGAGAGGGCAGAGGAAGTCTTCTAACATGCGGTGACGTGGAGGAGAATCC
CGGCCCAATGGTGAGCAAGGGCGAGCGCGTGATCAAGGAGTTCATGCGCTTCAAGGTGCACATGGAGGGC
AGCATGAACGGCCACGAGTTCGAGATCGAGGGCGAGGGCGAGGGCCGCCCCTACGAGGGCACCCAGACCG
CCAAGCTGAAGGTGACCAAGGGCGGCCCCCTGCCCTTCAGCTGGGACATCCTGAGCCCCCAGTTCATGTA
CGGCAGCCGCGCCTTCACCAAGCACCCCGCCGACATCCCCGACTACTACAAGCAGAGCTTCCCCGAGGGC
TTCAAGTGGGAGCGCGTGATGAACTTCGAGGACGGCGGCGCCGTGACCGTGACCCAGGACACCAGCCTGG
AGGACGGCACCCTGATCTACAAGGTGAAGCTGCGCGGCACCAACTTCCCCCCCGACGGCCCCGTGATGCA
GAAGAAGACCATGGGCTGGGAGGCCAGCACCGAGCGCCTGTACCCCGAGGACGGCGTGCTGAAGGGCGAC
ATCAAGATGGCCCTGCGCCTGAAGGACGGCGGCCGCTACCTGGCCGACTTCAAGACCACCTACAAGGCCA
AGAAGCCCGTGCAGATGCCCGGCGCCTACAACGTGGACCGCAAGCTGGACATCACCAGCCACAACGAGGA
CTACACCGTGGTGGAGCAGTACGAGCGCAGCGAGGGCCGCCACAGCACCGGCGGCATGGACGAGCTGTAC
AAGTAACTGCAGCGCGGGGATCTCATGCTGGAGTTCTTCGCCCACCCCAACTTGTTTATTGCAGCTTATA
ATGGTTACAAATAAAGCAATAGCATCACAAATTTCACAAATAAAGCATTTTTTTCACTGCATTCTAGTTG
TGGTTTGTCCAAACTCATCAATGTATCTTATTAATTAACGTCGACCTCTAGCTAGAGCTTGGCGTAATCA
TGGTCATAGCTGTTTCCTGTGTGAAATTGTTATCCGCTCACAATTCCACACAACATACGAGCCGGAAGCA
TAAAGTGTAAAGCCTAGGGTGCCTAATGAGTGAGCTAACTCACATTAATTGCGTTGCGCTCACTGCCCGC
TTTCCAGTCGGGAAACCTGTCGTGCCAGCTGCATTAATGAATCGGCCAACGCGCGGGGAGAGGCGGTTTG
CGTATTGGGCGCTCTTCCGCTTCCTCGCTCACTGACTCGCTGCGCTCGGTCGTTCGGCTGCGGCGAGCGG
TATCAGCTCACTCAAAGGCGGTAATACGGTTATCCACAGAATCAGGGGATAACGCAGGAAAGAACATGTG
AGCAAAAGGCCAGCAAAAGGCCAGGAACCGTAAAAAGGCCGCGTTGCTGGCGTTTTTCCATAGGCTCCGC
CCCCCTGACGAGCATCACAAAAATCGACGCTCAAGTCAGAGGTGGCGAAACCCGACAGGACTATAAAGAT
ACCAGGCGTTTCCCCCTGGAAGCTCCCTCGTGCGCTCTCCTGTTCCGACCCTGCCGCTTACCGGATACCT
GTCCGCCTTTCTCCCTTCGGGAAGCGTGGCGCTTTCTCATAGCTCACGCTGTAGGTATCTCAGTTCGGTG
TAGGTCGTTCGCTCCAAGCTGGGCTGTGTGCACGAACCCCCCGTTCAGCCCGACCGCTGCGCCTTATCCG
GTAACTATCGTCTTGAGTCCAACCCGGTAAGACACGACTTATCGCCACTGGCAGCAGCCACTGGTAACAG
GATTAGCAGAGCGAGGTATGTAGGCGGTGCTACAGAGTTCTTGAAGTGGTGGCCTAACTACGGCTACACT
AGAAGAACAGTATTTGGTATCTGCGCTCTGCTGAAGCCAGTTACCTTCGGAAAAAGAGTTGGTAGCTCTT
GATCCGGCAAACAAACCACCGCTGGTAGCGGTGGTTTTTTTGTTTGCAAGCAGCAGATTACGCGCAGAAA
AAAAGGATCTCAAGAAGATCCTTTGATCTTTTCTACGGGGTCTGACGCTCAGTGGAACGAAAACTCACGT
TAAGGGATTTTGGTCATGAGATTATCAAAAAGGATCTTCACCTAGATCCTTTTAAATTAAAAATGAAGTT
TTAAATCAATCTAAAGTATATATGAGTAAACTTGGTCTGACAGTTACCAATGCTTAATCAGTGAGGCACC
TATCTCAGCGATCTGTCTATTTCGTTCATCCATAGTTGCCTGACTCCCCGTCGTGTAGATAACTACGATA
CGGGAGGGCTTACCATCTGGCCCCAGTGCTGCAATGATACCGCGAGACCCACGCTCACCGGCTCCAGATT
TATCAGCAATAAACCAGCCAGCCGGAAGGGCCGAGCGCAGAAGTGGTCCTGCAACTTTATCCGCCTCCAT
CCAGTCTATTAATTGTTGCCGGGAAGCTAGAGTAAGTAGTTCGCCAGTTAATAGTTTGCGCAACGTTGTT
GCCATTGCTACAGGCATCGTGGTGTCACGCTCGTCGTTTGGTATGGCTTCATTCAGCTCCGGTTCCCAAC
GATCAAGGCGAGTTACATGATCCCCCATGTTGTGCAAAAAAGCGGTTAGCTCCTTCGGTCCTCCGATCGT
TGTCAGAAGTAAGTTGGCCGCAGTGTTATCACTCATGGTTATGGCAGCACTGCATAATTCTCTTACTGTC
ATGCCATCCGTAAGATGCTTTTCTGTGACTGGTGAGTACTCAACCAAGTCATTCTGAGAATAGTGTATGC
GGCGACCGAGTTGCTCTTGCCCGGCGTCAATACGGGATAATACCGCGCCACATAGCAGAACTTTAAAAGT
GCTCATCATTGGAAAACGTTCTTCGGGGCGAAAACTCTCAAGGATCTTACCGCTGTTGAGATCCAGTTCG
ATGTAACCCACTCGTGCACCCAACTGATCTTCAGCATCTTTTACTTTCACCAGCGTTTCTGGGTGAGCAA
AAACAGGAAGGCAAAATGCCGCAAAAAAGGGAATAAGGGCGACACGGAAATGTTGAATACTCATACTCTT
CCTTTTTCAATATTATTGAAGCATTTATCAGGGTTATTGTCTCATGAGCGGATACATATTTGAATGTATT
TAGAAAAATAAACAAATAGGGGTTCCGCGCACATTTCCCCGAAAAGTGCCACCTGACGTCGACGGATCGG
GAGATCGATCTCCCGATCCCCTAGGGTCGACTCTCAGTACAATCTGCTCTGATGCCGCATAGTTAAGCCA
GTATCTGCTCCCTGCTTGTGTGTTGGAGGTCGCTGAGTAGTGCGCGAGCAAAATTTAAGCTACAACAAGG
CAAGGCTTGACC
